Addgene plasmid #127253: Full human ELL2
Purpose: Expresses full-length human ELL2 in mammalian cells
Depositing lab: Christine Milcarek. Depositing organization: University of Pittsburgh (University, School of Medicine, and Cancer Institute). Publication: Transcription elongation factor ELL2 directs immunoglobulin secretion in plasma cells by stimulating altered RNA processing. Martincic K, Alkan SA, Cheatle A, Borghesi L, Milcarek C. Nat Immunol. 2009 Oct;10(10):1102-9. doi: 10.1038/ni.1786. Epub 2009 Sep 13. PubMed 19749764.
Backbone
  Vector backbone: pEF4B
  Backbone manufacturer: Invitrogen
  Backbone size w/o insert (bp): 5800
  Vector type: Mammalian Expression ; Other
  Selectable markers: Zeocin
Growth in bacteria
  Bacterial resistance: Ampicillin, 100 μg/mL
  Growth temperature: 37°C
  Growth strain: DH5alpha
  Copy number: Unknown
Gene/Insert
  Gene/Insert name: ELL2 (alt names: CM514; IMAGE Clone4822236)
  Species: H. sapiens (human)
  Insert size (bp): 1900
  Entrez Gene: ELL2 (a.k.a. MRCCAT1)
  Promoter: pEF1a
  Tag / fusion protein: His6X (N terminal on insert)
  Cloning method: Restriction Enzyme; 5′ cloning site EcoRV (destroyed during cloning); 3′ cloning site XbaI (not destroyed)
  Sequencing primers: 5′ T7
Resource information
  A portion of this plasmid was derived from a plasmid made by: IMAGE Clone4822236
Terms and licenses: Academic/Nonprofit Terms; Industry Terms: Not Available to Industry
Depositor comments: 6aa bw His tag and AUG of ELL2 in frame, unstable in 293T
How to cite: Full human ELL2 was a gift from Christine Milcarek (Addgene plasmid # 127253 ; http://n2t.net/addgene:127253 ; RRID:Addgene_127253)
