[The description below was written by a language model from this plasmid's Addgene catalogue record and pLannotate feature annotations shown in this document.]
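Description:
Full human ELL2 is a mammalian expression plasmid built on the Invitrogen pEF4B backbone (about 5.8 kb without insert; the sequenced construct is roughly 7.7 kb) that drives expression of full-length human ELL2, derived from an IMAGE cDNA clone. ELL2 is a transcription elongation factor, a component of the super elongation complex that suppresses RNA polymerase II pausing, and it has a described role in directing alternative mRNA processing for immunoglobulin secretion in plasma cells. The approximately 1.9 kb coding sequence sits downstream of the strong constitutive human EF-1α promoter and is followed by the bovine growth hormone polyadenylation signal. A T7 promoter lies between the EF-1α promoter and the coding region, serving as a sequencing primer site and allowing in vitro transcription.

The protein is made with an N-terminal leader from the vector: a 6xHis tag (which the annotation software labels as a fragment of a composite tag), the T7 gene 10 leader, and the Xpress epitope with its enterokinase cleavage site, all upstream of ELL2. The depositor notes a short in-frame linker before the ELL2 start codon. These tags allow detection and affinity purification of the expressed protein. The insert was cloned between EcoRV (destroyed) and XbaI sites.

For selection in mammalian cells, an SV40 early promoter drives the Sh ble Zeocin resistance gene with an SV40 polyadenylation signal; the adjacent EM7 promoter allows the same marker to work in bacteria. Propagation in E. coli relies on a high-copy ColE1/pUC-type origin and ampicillin resistance, and an f1 origin is also present. The depositor comments that the construct or its product is unstable in 293T cells.
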