Features (pLannotate 1.2.2; 24 found; start..end, strand, type, name):
      1..1179    +  promoter       EF-1α promoter: strong constitutive promoter for human elongation factor EF-1α
   1196..1214    +  promoter       T7 promoter: promoter for bacteriophage T7 RNA polymerase
   1256..1276    +  CDS            capTEV™ (fragment): composite tag for in vivo biotinylation, TEV protease cleavage, and 6xHis tagging
   1277..1309    +  CDS            T7 tag (gene 10 leader): leader peptide from bacteriophage T7 gene 10 promotes efficient translation in E. coli
   1313..1336    +  CDS            Xpress™ tag: Xpress™ epitope tag, including an enterokinase recognition and cleavage site
   1385..3304    +  CDS            ELL2: ELL2_HUMAN - Experimental evidence at protein level: Swiss-Prot protein existence level 1. Elongation factor component of the super elongation complex (SEC), a complex required to increase the catalytic rate of RNA polymerase II transcription by suppressing transient pausing by the polymerase at multiple sites along the DNA. Component of the little elongation complex (LEC), a complex required to regulate small nuclear RNA (snRNA) gene transcription by RNA polymerase II and III (PubMed:22195968). Plays a role in immunoglobulin secretion in plasma cells: directs efficient alternative mRNA proces
   3412..3636    +  polyA_signal   bGH poly(A) signal: bovine growth hormone polyadenylation signal
   3640..3661    +  promoter       SV40 promoter (fragment): SV40 enhancer and early promoter
   3682..4110    +  rep_origin     f1 ori (sequence partly withheld): f1 bacteriophage origin of replication; arrow indicates direction of (+) strand synthesis
   4124..4453    +  promoter       SV40 promoter: SV40 enhancer and early promoter
   4501..4548    +  promoter       EM7 promoter: synthetic bacterial promoter&nbsp
   4567..4941    +  CDS            BleoR: antibiotic-binding protein; Sh ble from Streptoalloteichus hindustanus; confers resistance to bleomycin, phleomycin, and Zeocin™
   4951..5076    +  CDS            ble (fragment): BLE_KLEPN - Experimental evidence at protein level: Swiss-Prot protein existence level 1. Binding protein with a strong affinity to the bleomycin family of antibiotics. Binds to CL990; an antimitotic-antibiotic compound. From Klebsiella pneumoniae.
   5071..5192    +  polyA_signal   SV40 poly(A) signal: SV40 polyadenylation signal
   5265..5281    -  protein_bind   lac operator: The lac repressor binds to the lac operator to inhibit transcription in E. coli. This inhibition can be relieved by adding lactose or isopropyl-β-D-thiogalactopyranoside (IPTG). lac repressor encoded by lacI
   5289..5319    -  promoter       lac promoter: promoter for the E. coli lac operon
   5334..5355    -  protein_bind   CAP binding site: CAP binding activates transcription in the presence of cAMP. E. coli catabolite activator protein
   5368..5460    -  CDS            lacI (fragment): lac repressor; lacI; The lac repressor binds to the lac operator to inhibit transcription in E. coli. This inhibition can be relieved by adding lactose or isopropyl-β-D-thiogalactopyranoside (IPTG).
   5643..6231    -  rep_origin     ori: high-copy-number ColE1/pMB1/pBR322/pUC origin of replication
   6402..7262    -  CDS            AmpR: β-lactamase; bla; confers resistance to ampicillin, carbenicillin, and related antibiotics
   7263..7367    -  promoter       AmpR promoter: bla
   7426..7478    -  misc_feature   bom (fragment): basis of mobility region from pBR322
   7633..7651    +  enhancer       CMV enhancer (fragment): human cytomegalovirus immediate early enhancer
   7676..7742    +  CDS            small t antigen (fragment): SV40 (simian virus 40) small t antigen
>Addgene plasmid #127253 | Full human ELL2 | addgene full sequence | sequence record 249675 | Addgene NGS Result
GGCTCCGGTGCCCGTCAGTGGGCAGAGCGCACATCGCCCACAGTCCCCGAGAAGTTGGGGGGAGGGGTCG
GCAATTGAACCGGTGCCTAGAGAAGGTGGCGCGGGGTAAACTGGGAAAGTGATGTCGTGTACTGGCTCCG
CCTTTTTCCCGAGGGTGGGGGAGAACCGTATATAAGTGCAGTAGTCGCCGTGAACGTTCTTTTTCGCAAC
GGGTTTGCCGCCAGAACACAGGTAAGTGCCGTGTGTGGTTCCCGCGGGCCTGGCCTCTTTACGGGTTATG
GCCCTTGCGTGCCTTGAATTACTTCCACCTGGCTGCAGTACGTGATTCTTGATCCCGAGCTTCGGGTTGG
AAGTGGGTGGGAGAGTTCGAGGCCTTGCGCTTAAGGAGCCCCTTCGCCTCGTGCTTGAGTTGAGGCCTGG
CCTGGGCGCTGGGGCCGCCGCGTGCGAATCTGGTGGCACCTTCGCGCCTGTCTCGCTGCTTTCGATAAGT
CTCTAGCCATTTAAAATTTTTGATGACCTGCTGCGACGCTTTTTTTCTGGCAAGATAGTCTTGTAAATGC
GGGCCAAGATCTGCACACTGGTATTTCGGTTTTTGGGGCCGCGGGCGGCGACGGGGCCCGTGCGTCCCAG
CGCACATGTTCGGCGAGGCGGGGCCTGCGAGCGCGGCCACCGAGAATCGGACGGGGGTAGTCTCAAGCTG
GCCGGCCTGCTCTGGTGCCTGGCCTCGCGCCGCCGTGTATCGCCCCGCCCTGGGCGGCAAGGCTGGCCCG
GTCGGCACCAGTTGCGTGAGCGGAAAGATGGCCGCTTCCCGGCCCTGCTGCAGGGAGCTCAAAATGGAGG
ACGCGGCGCTCGGGAGAGCGGGCGGGTGAGTCACCCACACAAAGGAAAAGGGCCTTTCCGTCCTCAGCCG
TCGCTTCATGTGACTCCACGGAGTACCGGGCGCCGTCCAGGCACCTCGATTAGTTCTCGAGCTTTTGGAG
TACGTCGTCTTTAGGTTGGGGGGAGGGGTTTTATGCGATGGAGTTTCCCCACACTGAGTGGGTGGAGACT
GAAGTTAGGCCAGCTTGGCACTTGATGTAATTCTCCTTGGAATTTGCCCTTTTTGAGTTTGGATCTTGGT
TCATTCTCAAGCCTCAGACAGTGGTTCAAAGTTTTTTTCTTCCATTTCAGGTGTCGTGAGGAATTAGCTT
GGTACTAATACGACTCACTATAGGGAGACCCAAGCTGGCTAGGTAAGCTTACCATGGGGGGTTCTCATCA
TCATCATCATCATGGTATGGCTAGCATGACTGGTGGACAGCAAATGGGTCGGGATCTGTACGACGATGAC
GATAAGGTACCTAAGGATCCAGTGTGGTGGAATTCTGCAGATGGGGAGTTTAAGATGGCGGCGGGGGGGA
CAGGGGGCCTGCGGGAGGAGCAGCGCTATGGGCTGTCGTGCGGACGGCTGGGGCAGGACAACATCACCGT
ACTGCATGTGAAGCTCACCGAGACGGCGATCCGGGCGCTCGAGACTTACCAGAGCCACAAGAATTTAATT
CCTTTTCGACCTTCAATCCAGTTCCAAGGACTCCACGGGCTTGTCAAAATTCCCAAAAATGATCCCCTCA
ATGAAGTTCATAACTTTAACTTTTATTTGTCAAATGTGGGCAAAGACAACCCTCAGGGCAGCTTTGACTG
CATCCAGCAAACATTCTCCAGCTCTGGAGCCTCCCAGCTCAATTGCCTGGGATTTATACAAGATAAAATT
ACAGTGTGTGCAACAAACGACTCGTATCAGATGACACGAGAAAGAATGACCCAGGCAGAGGAGGAATCCC
GCAACCGAAGCACAAAAGTTATCAAACCCGGTGGACCATATGTAGGGAAAAGAGTGCAAATTCGGAAAGC
ACCTCAAGCTGTTTCAGATACAGTTCCTGAGAGGAAAAGGTCAACCCCCATGAACCCTGCAAATACAATT
CGAAAGACACATAGCAGCAGCACCATCTCTCAGAGGCCATACAGGGACAGGGTGATTCACTTACTGGCCC
TGAAGGCCTACAAGAAACCGGAGCTACTTGCTAGACTCCAGAAAGATGGTGTCAATCAAAAAGACAAGAA
CTCCCTGGGAGCAATTCTGCAACAGGTAGCCAATCTGAATTCTAAGGACCTCTCATATACCTTAAAGGAT
TATGTTTTTAAAGAGCTTCAAAGAGACTGGCCTGGATACAGTGAAATAGACAGACGGTCATTGGAGTCAG
TGCTCTCTAGAAAACTAAATCCGTCTCAGAATGCTACAGGCACCAGCCGTTCAGAATCTCCTGTATGTTC
TAGTAGAGATGCTGTATCTTCTCCTCAGAAACGGCTTTTGGATTCAGAGTTTATTGATCCTTTAATGAAT
AAAAAAGCCCGAATATCTCACCTGACGAACAGAGTACCACCAACACTAAATGGTCATTTGAATCCCACCA
GTGAAAAATCGGCTGCAGGCCTCCCACTGCCCCCTGCGGCTGCTGCCATCCCCACCCCTCCACCGCTGCC
TTCAACCTATCTGCCCATCTCACATCCTCCTCAGATTGTAAATTCTAACTCCAACTCCCCTAGCACTCCA
GAAGGCCGGGGGACTCAAGACCTACCTGTTGACAGTTTTAGTCAAAACGATAGTATCTATGAGGACCAGC
AAGACAAATATACCTCTAGGACTTCTCTGGAAACCTTACCCCCTGGTTCCGTTCTACTAAAGTGTCCAAA
GCCTATGGAAGAAAACCATTCAATGTCTCACAAAAAGTCCAAAAAGAAGTCTAAAAAACATAAGGAAAAG
GACCAAATAAAAAAGCACGACATTGAGACTATTGAGGAAAAGGAGGAAGATCTTAAGAGAGAAGAGGAAA
TTGCCAAGCTAAATAACTCCAGTCCAAATTCCAGTGGAGGAGTTAAAGAGGATTGCACTGCCTCCATGGA
ACCTTCAGCAATTGAACTCCCAGATTATTTGATAAAATATATCGCTATCGTCTCCTATGAGCAACGCCAG
AATTATAAGGATGACTTCAATGCAGAGTATGATGAGTACAGAGCTTTGCATGCCAGGATGGAGACTGTAG
CTAGAAGATTTATCAAACTAGATGCACAAAGAAAGCGCCTTTCTCCAGGCTCAAAAGAGTATCAGAATGT
TCATGAAGAAGTCTTACAAGAATATCAGAAGATAAAGCAGTCTAGTCCCAATTACCATGAAGAAAAATAC
AGATGTGAATATCTTCATAACAAGCTGGCTCACATCAAAAGGCTAATAGGTGAATTTGACCAACAGCAAG
CAGAGTCATGGTCCTAGAACTCTGCTTGGACCAGAAGATGTGAATAAACTTAAGCTTATTTATTTAAAAT
TCCAAATGAGTTGCTCTAGAGGGCCCGTTTAAACCCGCTGATCAGCCTCGACTGTGCCTTCTAGTTGCCA
GCCATCTGTTGTTTGCCCCTCCCCCGTGCCTTCCTTGACCCTGGAAGGTGCCACTCCCACTGTCCTTTCC
TAATAAAATGAGGAAATTGCATCGCATTGTCTGAGTAGGTGTCATTCTATTCTGGGGGGTGGGGTGGGGC
AGGACAGCAAGGGGGAGGATTGGGAAGACAATAGCAGGCATGCTGGGGATGCGGTGGGCTCTATGGCTTC
TGAGGCGGAAAGAACCAGCTGGGGCTCTAGGGGGTATCCCC
[124 nt withheld, positions 3682-3805]
C
[91 nt withheld, positions 3807-3897]
A
[49 nt withheld, positions 3899-3947]
CCTTTGACGTTGGAGTCCACGTTCTTT
[37 nt withheld, positions 3975-4011]
ACCCTATCTCGGTCTATTCTTTTGATTTATAAGGGATTTTGCCGATTTCGGCCTATTGGTTAAAAAATGA
GCTGATTTAACAAAAATTTAACGCGAATTAATTCTGTGGAATGTGTGTCAGTTAGGGTGTGGAAAGTCCC
CAGGCTCCCCAGCAGGCAGAAGTATGCAAAGCATGCATCTCAATTAGTCAGCAACCAGGTGTGGAAAGTC
CCCAGGCTCCCCAGCAGGCAGAAGTATGCAAAGCATGCATCTCAATTAGTCAGCAACCATAGTCCCGCCC
CTAACTCCGCCCATCCCGCCCCTAACTCCGCCCAGTTCCGCCCATTCTCCGCCCCATGGCTGACTAATTT
TTTTTATTTATGCAGAGGCCGAGGCCGCCTCTGCCTCTGAGCTATTCCAGAAGTAGTGAGGAGGCTTTTT
TGGAGGCCTAGGCTTTTGCAAAAAGCTCCCGGGAGCTTGTATATCCATTTTCGGATCTGATCAGCACGTG
TTGACAATTAATCATCGGCATAGTATATCGGCATAGTATAATACGACAAGGTGAGGAACTAAACCATGGC
CAAGTTGACCAGTGCCGTTCCGGTGCTCACCGCGCGCGACGTCGCCGGAGCGGTCGAGTTCTGGACCGAC
CGGCTCGGGTTCTCCCGGGACTTCGTGGAGGACGACTTCGCCGGTGTGGTCCGGGACGACGTGACCCTGT
TCATCAGCGCGGTCCAGGACCAGGTGGTGCCGGACAACACCCTGGCCTGGGTGTGGGTGCGCGGCCTGGA
CGAGCTGTACGCCGAGTGGTCGGAGGTCGTGTCCACGAACTTCCGGGACGCCTCCGGGCCGGCCATGACC
GAGATCGGCGAGCAGCCGTGGGGGCGGGAGTTCGCCCTGCGCGACCCGGCCGGCAACTGCGTGCACTTCG
TGGCCGAGGAGCAGGACTGACACGTGCTACGAGATTTCGATTCCACCGCCGCCTTCTATGAAAGGTTGGG
CTTCGGAATCGTTTTCCGGGACGCCGGCTGGATGATCCTCCAGCGCGGGGATCTCATGCTGGAGTTCTTC
GCCCACCCCAACTTGTTTATTGCAGCTTATAATGGTTACAAATAAAGCAATAGCATCACAAATTTCACAA
ATAAAGCATTTTTTTCACTGCATTCTAGTTGTGGTTTGTCCAAACTCATCAATGTATCTTATCATGTCTG
TATACCGTCGACCTCTAGCTAGAGCTTGGCGTAATCATGGTCATAGCTGTTTCCTGTGTGAAATTGTTAT
CCGCTCACAATTCCACACAACATACGAGCCGGAAGCATAAAGTGTAAAGCCTGGGGTGCCTAATGAGTGA
GCTAACTCACATTAATTGCGTTGCGCTCACTGCCCGCTTTCCAGTCGGGAAACCTGTCGTGCCAGCTGCA
TTAATGAATCGGCCAACGCGCGGGGAGAGGCGGTTTGCGTATTGGGCGCTCTTCCGCTTCCTCGCTCACT
GACTCGCTGCGCTCGGTCGTTCGGCTGCGGCGAGCGGTATCAGCTCACTCAAAGGCGGTAATACGGTTAT
CCACAGAATCAGGGGATAACGCAGGAAAGAACATGTGAGCAAAAGGCCAGCAAAAGGCCAGGAACCGTAA
AAAGGCCGCGTTGCTGGCGTTTTTCCATAGGCTCCGCCCCCCTGACGAGCATCACAAAAATCGACGCTCA
AGTCAGAGGTGGCGAAACCCGACAGGACTATAAAGATACCAGGCGTTTCCCCCTGGAAGCTCCCTCGTGC
GCTCTCCTGTTCCGACCCTGCCGCTTACCGGATACCTGTCCGCCTTTCTCCCTTCGGGAAGCGTGGCGCT
TTCTCATAGCTCACGCTGTAGGTATCTCAGTTCGGTGTAGGTCGTTCGCTCCAAGCTGGGCTGTGTGCAC
GAACCCCCCGTTCAGCCCGACCGCTGCGCCTTATCCGGTAACTATCGTCTTGAGTCCAACCCGGTAAGAC
ACGACTTATCGCCACTGGCAGCAGCCACTGGTAACAGGATTAGCAGAGCGAGGTATGTAGGCGGTGCTAC
AGAGTTCTTGAAGTGGTGGCCTAACTACGGCTACACTAGAAGAACAGTATTTGGTATCTGCGCTCTGCTG
AAGCCAGTTACCTTCGGAAAAAGAGTTGGTAGCTCTTGATCCGGCAAACAAACCACCGCTGGTAGCGGTG
GTTTTTTTGTTTGCAAGCAGCAGATTACGCGCAGAAAAAAAGGATCTCAAGAAGATCCTTTGATCTTTTC
TACGGGGTCTGACGCTCAGTGGAACGAAAACTCACGTTAAGGGATTTTGGTCATGAGATTATCAAAAAGG
ATCTTCACCTAGATCCTTTTAAATTAAAAATGAAGTTTTAAATCAATCTAAAGTATATATGAGTAAACTT
GGTCTGACAGTTACCAATGCTTAATCAGTGAGGCACCTATCTCAGCGATCTGTCTATTTCGTTCATCCAT
AGTTGCCTGACTCCCCGTCGTGTAGATAACTACGATACGGGAGGGCTTACCATCTGGCCCCAGTGCTGCA
ATGATACCGCGAGACCCACGCTCACCGGCTCCAGATTTATCAGCAATAAACCAGCCAGCCGGAAGGGCCG
AGCGCAGAAGTGGTCCTGCAACTTTATCCGCCTCCATCCAGTCTATTAATTGTTGCCGGGAAGCTAGAGT
AAGTAGTTCGCCAGTTAATAGTTTGCGCAACGTTGTTGCCATTGCTACAGGCATCGTGGTGTCACGCTCG
TCGTTTGGTATGGCTTCATTCAGCTCCGGTTCCCAACGATCAAGGCGAGTTACATGATCCCCCATGTTGT
GCAAAAAAGCGGTTAGCTCCTTCGGTCCTCCGATCGTTGTCAGAAGTAAGTTGGCCGCAGTGTTATCACT
CATGGTTATGGCAGCACTGCATAATTCTCTTACTGTCATGCCATCCGTAAGATGCTTTTCTGTGACTGGT
GAGTACTCAACCAAGTCATTCTGAGAATAGTGTATGCGGCGACCGAGTTGCTCTTGCCCGGCGTCAATAC
GGGATAATACCGCGCCACATAGCAGAACTTTAAAAGTGCTCATCATTGGAAAACGTTCTTCGGGGCGAAA
ACTCTCAAGGATCTTACCGCTGTTGAGATCCAGTTCGATGTAACCCACTCGTGCACCCAACTGATCTTCA
GCATCTTTTACTTTCACCAGCGTTTCTGGGTGAGCAAAAACAGGAAGGCAAAATGCCGCAAAAAAGGGAA
TAAGGGCGACACGGAAATGTTGAATACTCATACTCTTCCTTTTTCAATATTATTGAAGCATTTATCAGGG
TTATTGTCTCATGAGCGGATACATATTTGAATGTATTTAGAAAAATAAACAAATAGGGGTTCCGCGCACA
TTTCCCCGAAAAGTGCCACCTGACGTCGACGGATCGGGAGATCTCCCGATCCCCTATGGTGCACTCTCAG
TACAATCTGCTCTGATGCCGCATAGTTAAGCCAGTATCTGCTCCCTGCTTGTGTGTTGGAGGTCGCTGAG
TAGTGCGCGAGCAAAATTTAAGCTACAACAAGGCAAGGCTTGACCGACAATTGCATGAAGAATCTGCTTA
GGGTTAGGCGTTTTGCGCTGCTTCGCGATGTACGGGCCAGATATACGCGTTGACATTGATTATTGACTAG
GCTTTTGCAAAAAGCTTTGCAAAGATGGATAAAGTTTTAAACAGAGAGGAATCTTTGCAGCTAATGGACC
TTCTAGGTCTTGAAAGGAGTGGGAATT
